Addgene plasmid #16852: XE172 antisense mouse Wnt-1-myc-pCDbeta-G
Depositing lab: Randall Moon. Depositing organization: University of Washington.
Backbone
  Vector backbone: pCD-betaG-PS
  Vector type: Xenopus Expression
Growth in bacteria
  Bacterial resistance: Ampicillin, 100 μg/mL
  Growth temperature: 37°C
  Growth strain: DH5alpha
  Copy number: Unknown
Gene/Insert
  Gene/Insert name: antisense Wnt-1
  Species: M. musculus (mouse)
  Entrez Gene: Wnt1 (a.k.a. Int-1, Wnt-1, sw, swaying)
  Tag / fusion protein: internal myc tag
  Cloning method: Restriction Enzyme; 5′ cloning site unknown (unknown if destroyed); 3′ cloning site unknown (unknown if destroyed)
  Sequencing primers: 5′ SV40pro-F
Terms and licenses: Academic/Nonprofit Terms; Industry Terms: Not Available to Industry
Depositor comments: Description: Antisense orientation of full coding sequence of mouse Wnt-1 (int-1 in early literature), with one internal c-myc epitope, cloned into the SV40 expression vector pCD-PS, but providing Xenopus beta globin 5' and 3' UTRs. Species of Sequence Origin: mouse. Notes for Use: Uncharacterized. Reference: The insert was published as p284 in AP McMahon and RT Moon, Cell 58: 1075-1084 (1989). This unpublished construct was generated by Julia Yang-Snyder.
How to cite: XE172 antisense mouse Wnt-1-myc-pCDbeta-G was a gift from Randall Moon (Addgene plasmid # 16852 ; http://n2t.net/addgene:16852 ; RRID:Addgene_16852)
