[The description below was written by a language model from this plasmid's Addgene catalogue record.]
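Description:
XE172 antisense mouse Wnt-1-myc-pCDbeta-G is a Xenopus expression plasmid built on the pCD-betaG-PS backbone, a derivative of the SV40-based expression vector pCD-PS. It is propagated in E. coli under ampicillin selection. The record does not state the bacterial origin of replication or the copy number, and no feature table is available to confirm the layout of individual elements.

The insert is the full coding sequence of mouse Wnt1 (called int-1 in the early literature), carrying a single internal c-myc epitope and cloned in the antisense orientation relative to the vector's expression cassette. According to the depositor's notes, the vector supplies Xenopus beta-globin 5' and 3' untranslated regions flanking the insert. Such UTRs are commonly included to improve transcript stability and translation in Xenopus embryos and oocytes. Use of an SV40 promoter sequencing primer fits with transcription being driven from the SV40 promoter, although the record does not explicitly list the promoter as a feature. Because the insert is reversed, transcription should yield RNA complementary to the Wnt-1-myc message rather than a translatable Wnt-1 protein, so the myc tag would not be expressed as an epitope from this construct. The restriction sites used for cloning are not recorded.

The intended purpose is not spelled out. An antisense version of this kind would most plausibly serve as a negative control alongside a matching sense Wnt-1-myc expression construct, or as a source of antisense transcript. The depositor describes the plasmid as unpublished and uncharacterized, although the insert itself comes from earlier published work, so its behaviour should be verified before use.
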