>Addgene plasmid #16852 | XE172 antisense mouse Wnt-1-myc-pCDbeta-G | addgene partial sequence | sequence record 54790 | SV40-proF
AGGCTTTTTTGGAGGCCTAGGCTTTTGCAAAAAGCTCCTCGAGGAACTGAAAAACCAGAAAGTTAACTGG
TAAGTTTAGTCTTTTTGTCTTTTATTTCAGGTCCCGGATCCGGTGGTGGTGCAAATCAAAGAACTGCTCC
TCAGTGGATGTTGCCTTTACTTCTAGGCCTGTACGGAAGTGTTACTTCTGCTCTAAGCTTGCTTGTTCTT
TTTGCAGAAGCTCAGAATAAACGCTCAACTTTGGCAGATCTGATAGCTTGGGCTGCAGGTCGACTCTAGA
GGATCTGCCTATAAGAGGCGGTGCCTCCCGCAGTGGCTGCTTCAGCCCAGCAGCCAGGACAGCGAACCAT
GCTGCCTGCGGCCCGCCTCCAGACTTATTAGAGCCAGCCTGGGAACTCGCATCACTGCCCTCACCGCTGT
GTCCAGTCCCACCGTCGCGGACAGCAACCACAGTCGTCAGAACCGCAGCACAGAACCAGCAAGGCCAGGC
AGGCCATGGGGCTCTGGGCGCTGCTGCCCAGCTGGGTTTCTACTACGTTGCTACTGGCACTGACCGCTCT
GCCCGCAGCCCTGGCTGCCAACAGTAGTGGCCGATGGTGGGGCATCGTGAACATAGCCTCCTCCACGAAC
CTGTTGACGGATTCCAAGAGTCTGCAGCTGGTGCTCGAGCCCAGTCTGCAGCTGCTGAGCCGCAAGCAGC
GGCGACTGATCCGACAGAACCCGGGGATCGAGCAAAAGCTGATTTCTGAGGAGGATCTGATCCTGCACAG
CGTGAGTGGAGGGCTCCAGAGCGCTGTGCGAGAGTGCAAATGGCAATTCCGAAA
